>Addgene plasmid #136447 | pcDNA3-HCMVgH-8his (Merlin) | addgene full sequence | sequence record 273651 | Addgene NGS Result
GTGATGCGGTTTTGGCAGTACATCAATGGGCGTGGATAGCGGTTTGACTCACGGGGATTTCCAAGTCTCC
ACCCCATTGACGTCAATGGGAGTTTGTTTTGGCACCAAAATCAACGGGACTTTCCAAAATGTCGTAACAA
CTCCGCCCCATTGACGCAAATGGGCGGTAGGCGTGTACGGTGGGAGGTCTATATAAGCAGAGCTCTCTGG
CTAACTAGAGAACCCACTGCTTACTGGCTTATCGAAATTAATACGACTCACTATAGGGAGACCCAAGCTG
GCTAGCGCCACCATGCGACCAGGCCTCCCCAGTTACCTCATTATTCTTGCAGTGTGTCTTTTCTCACATT
TGCTGTCCAGTCGATACGGGGCCGAAGCGGTTAGCGAACCGCTCGATAAGGCCTTTCATCTTTTGCTTAA
TACCTATGGGCGCCCCATAAGATTCCTTAGGGAGAACACCACCCAATGTACGTACAATTCTTCACTCCGG
AACTCCACCGTCGTAAGGGAAAATGCGATTTCATTTAACTTTTTTCAATCCTATAACCAGTATTATGTCT
TTCACATGCCGAGATGTTTGTTCGCGGGTCCCTTGGCTGAACAGTTCCTTAACCAGGTGGATCTCACAGA
GACCCTTGAGCGCTATCAGCAGCGACTCAATACATACGCACTCGTTTCCAAGGACCTTGCCAGCTACAGG
AGCTTCTCTCAACAACTGAAGGCTCAGGATTCCTTGGGAGAACAGCCTACAACTGTCCCCCCACCAATAG
ATTTGAGTATCCCGCATGTCTGGATGCCCCCACAGACTACACCGCACGGGTGGACAGAATCACACACTAC
CTCAGGACTTCACCGGCCGCACTTTAACCAGACGTGTATCCTGTTTGATGGTCACGACTTGTTGTTCTCC
ACGGTTACCCCATGCCTGCATCAGGGATTCTATCTCATTGATGAACTTAGGTACGTTAAAATTACTCTTA
CAGAAGACTTTTTTGTGGTAACGGTTTCCATAGATGATGACACCCCCATGTTGCTGATTTTTGGACATCT
GCCGCGAGTTCTGTTTAAGGCACCGTACCAACGAGACAATTTCATACTTCGGCAGACCGAGAAACACGAG
TTGCTGGTACTTGTGAAGAAGGACCAACTTAACCGCCATTCATATCTGAAAGATCCGGACTTCCTCGACG
CTGCTTTGGACTTCAATTACTTGGATCTTAGTGCGCTGTTGAGAAACTCATTCCATCGATACGCTGTTGA
TGTGTTGAAATCTGGCCGGTGTCAAATGCTTGATCGGCGGACCGTGGAGATGGCTTTTGCGTACGCGCTT
GCACTCTTCGCTGCGGCACGGCAGGAGGAAGCGGGCGCACAAGTATCCGTACCCAGAGCACTGGACCGCC
AAGCAGCTCTCCTCCAAATTCAAGAATTCATGATTACCTGTCTCAGTCAGACGCCGCCACGCACTACGTT
GCTCTTGTATCCAACTGCGGTGGATCTCGCAAAGCGCGCTCTCTGGACACCTAATCAAATAACGGACATT
ACTTCACTCGTGCGCCTCGTCTATATCCTTAGTAAACAAAATCAACAGCACCTGATACCGCAATGGGCAC
TCCGCCAAATTGCCGATTTTGCCTTGAAGCTGCACAAGACACATCTCGCTAGTTTTCTGAGTGCATTTGC
CCGCCAGGAACTTTATCTGATGGGTTCCCTGGTACACTCAATGCTCGTACACACTACAGAACGCAGGGAA
ATATTCATAGTCGAAACGGGCTTGTGTAGCTTGGCAGAACTCAGTCATTTTACACAGCTGCTTGCTCACC
CACACCATGAATATCTGTCCGATCTCTACACTCCGTGTAGTTCATCAGGCAGAAGGGACCACAGCCTCGA
ACGGTTGACCCGCCTCTTTCCCGATGCTACGGTGCCCGCCACCGTCCCAGCTGCCCTCTCCATCTTGTCC
ACTATGCAACCGAGCACTCTCGAAACTTTTCCCGACCTGTTCTGTCTCCCGCTCGGGGAGTCATTTTCTG
CACTGACTGTATCAGAGCATGTGTCTTACATTGTCACGAATCAATATCTCATAAAGGGAATCAGCTATCC
TGTCAGTACGACTGTAGTCGGCCAGAGTCTCATCATAACACAAACTGATAGTCAAACTAAGTGTGAACTT
ACTAGAAACATGCACACTACACACTCTATCACAGTTGCGCTCAACATCAGCCTTGAAAACTGCGCATTTT
GTCAATCCGCTTTGTTGGAATATGATGACACCCAGGGAGTTATCAATATAATGTACATGCATGACAGCGA
TGACGTTCTCTTCGCTCTTGATCCTTATAACGAAGTCGTGGTCAGTTCACCGCGCACGCACTATCTGATG
CTTCTTAAGAACGGTACCGTGCTCGAAGTTACTGACGTAGTGGTGGACGCGACGGATTCCGGAGGATCCG
GTCACCATCACCACCACCATCATCATTGATAACTCGAGTCTAGAGGGCCCGTTTAAACCCGCTGATCAGC
CTCGACTGTGCCTTCTAGTTGCCAGCCATCTGTTGTTTGCCCCTCCCCCGTGCCTTCCTTGACCCTGGAA
GGTGCCACTCCCACTGTCCTTTCCTAATAAAATGAGGAAATTGCATCGCATTGTCTGAGTAGGTGTCATT
CTATTCTGGGGGGTGGGGTGGGGCAGGACAGCAAGGGGGAGGATTGGGAAGACAATAGCAGGCATGCTGG
GGATGCGGTGGGCTCTATGGCTTCTGAGGCGGAAAGAACCAGCTGGGGCTCTAGGGGGTATCCCC
[124 nt withheld, positions 2796-2919]
C
[91 nt withheld, positions 2921-3011]
A
[49 nt withheld, positions 3013-3061]
CCTTTGACGTTGGAGTCCACGTTCTTT
[37 nt withheld, positions 3089-3125]
ACCCTATCTCGGTCTATTCTTTTGATTTATAAGGGATTTTGCCGATTTCGGCCTATTGGTTAAAAAATGA
GCTGATTTAACAAAAATTTAACGCGAATTAATTCTGTGGAATGTGTGTCAGTTAGGGTGTGGAAAGTCCC
CAGGCTCCCCAGCAGGCAGAAGTATGCAAAGCATGCATCTCAATTAGTCAGCAACCAGGTGTGGAAAGTC
CCCAGGCTCCCCAGCAGGCAGAAGTATGCAAAGCATGCATCTCAATTAGTCAGCAACCATAGTCCCGCCC
CTAACTCCGCCCATCCCGCCCCTAACTCCGCCCAGTTCCGCCCATTCTCCGCCCCATGGCTGACTAATTT
TTTTTATTTATGCAGAGGCCGAGGCCGCCTCTGCCTCTGAGCTATTCCAGAAGTAGTGAGGAGGCTTTTT
TGGAGGCCTAGGCTTTTGCAAAAAGCTCCCGGGAGCTTGTATATCCATTTTCGGATCTGATCAAGAGACA
GGATGAGGATCGTTTCGCATGATTGAACAAGATGGATTGCACGCAGGTTCTCCGGCCGCTTGGGTGGAGA
GGCTATTCGGCTATGACTGGGCACAACAGACAATCGGCTGCTCTGATGCCGCCGTGTTCCGGCTGTCAGC
GCAGGGGCGCCCGGTTCTTTTTGTCAAGACCGACCTGTCCGGTGCCCTGAATGAACTGCAGGACGAGGCA
GCGCGGCTATCGTGGCTGGCCACGACGGGCGTTCCTTGCGCAGCTGTGCTCGACGTTGTCACTGAAGCGG
GAAGGGACTGGCTGCTATTGGGCGAAGTGCCGGGGCAGGATCTCCTGTCATCTCACCTTGCTCCTGCCGA
GAAAGTATCCATCATGGCTGATGCAATGCGGCGGCTGCATACGCTTGATCCGGCTACCTGCCCATTCGAC
CACCAAGCGAAACATCGCATCGAGCGAGCACGTACTCGGATGGAAGCCGGTCTTGTCGATCAGGATGATC
TGGACGAAGAGCATCAGGGGCTCGCGCCAGCCGAACTGTTCGCCAGGCTCAAGGCGCGCATGCCCGACGG
CGAGGATCTCGTCGTGACCCATGGCGATGCCTGCTTGCCGAATATCATGGTGGAAAATGGCCGCTTTTCT
GGATTCATCGACTGTGGCCGGCTGGGTGTGGCGGACCGCTATCAGGACATAGCGTTGGCTACCCGTGATA
TTGCTGAAGAGCTTGGCGGCGAATGGGCTGACCGCTTCCTCGTGCTTTACGGTATCGCCGCTCCCGATTC
GCAGCGCATCGCCTTCTATCGCCTTCTTGACGAGTTCTTCTGAGCGGGACTCTGGGGTTCGAAATGACCG
ACCAAGCGACGCCCAACCTGCCATCACGAGATTTCGATTCCACCGCCGCCTTCTATGAAAGGTTGGGCTT
CGGAATCGTTTTCCGGGACGCCGGCTGGATGATCCTCCAGCGCGGGGATCTCATGCTGGAGTTCTTCGCC
CACCCCAACTTGTTTATTGCAGCTTATAATGGTTACAAATAAAGCAATAGCATCACAAATTTCACAAATA
AAGCATTTTTTTCACTGCATTCTAGTTGTGGTTTGTCCAAACTCATCAATGTATCTTATCATGTCTGTAT
ACCGTCGACCTCTAGCTAGAGCTTGGCGTAATCATGGTCATAGCTGTTTCCTGTGTGAAATTGTTATCCG
CTCACAATTCCACACAACATACGAGCCGGAAGCATAAAGTGTAAAGCCTGGGGTGCCTAATGAGTGAGCT
AACTCACATTAATTGCGTTGCGCTCACTGCCCGCTTTCCAGTCGGGAAACCTGTCGTGCCAGCTGCATTA
ATGAATCGGCCAACGCGCGGGGAGAGGCGGTTTGCGTATTGGGCGCTCTTCCGCTTCCTCGCTCACTGAC
TCGCTGCGCTCGGTCGTTCGGCTGCGGCGAGCGGTATCAGCTCACTCAAAGGCGGTAATACGGTTATCCA
CAGAATCAGGGGATAACGCAGGAAAGAACATGTGAGCAAAAGGCCAGCAAAAGGCCAGGAACCGTAAAAA
GGCCGCGTTGCTGGCGTTTTTCCATAGGCTCCGCCCCCCTGACGAGCATCACAAAAATCGACGCTCAAGT
CAGAGGTGGCGAAACCCGACAGGACTATAAAGATACCAGGCGTTTCCCCCTGGAAGCTCCCTCGTGCGCT
CTCCTGTTCCGACCCTGCCGCTTACCGGATACCTGTCCGCCTTTCTCCCTTCGGGAAGCGTGGCGCTTTC
TCATAGCTCACGCTGTAGGTATCTCAGTTCGGTGTAGGTCGTTCGCTCCAAGCTGGGCTGTGTGCACGAA
CCCCCCGTTCAGCCCGACCGCTGCGCCTTATCCGGTAACTATCGTCTTGAGTCCAACCCGGTAAGACACG
ACTTATCGCCACTGGCAGCAGCCACTGGTAACAGGATTAGCAGAGCGAGGTATGTAGGCGGTGCTACAGA
GTTCTTGAAGTGGTGGCCTAACTACGGCTACACTAGAAGAACAGTATTTGGTATCTGCGCTCTGCTGAAG
CCAGTTACCTTCGGAAAAAGAGTTGGTAGCTCTTGATCCGGCAAACAAACCACCGCTGGTAGCGGTGGTT
TTTTTGTTTGCAAGCAGCAGATTACGCGCAGAAAAAAAGGATCTCAAGAAGATCCTTTGATCTTTTCTAC
GGGGTCTGACGCTCAGTGGAACGAAAACTCACGTTAAGGGATTTTGGTCATGAGATTATCAAAAAGGATC
TTCACCTAGATCCTTTTAAATTAAAAATGAAGTTTTAAATCAATCTAAAGTATATATGAGTAAACTTGGT
CTGACAGTTACCAATGCTTAATCAGTGAGGCACCTATCTCAGCGATCTGTCTATTTCGTTCATCCATAGT
TGCCTGACTCCCCGTCGTGTAGATAACTACGATACGGGAGGGCTTACCATCTGGCCCCAGTGCTGCAATG
ATACCGCGAGACCCACGCTCACCGGCTCCAGATTTATCAGCAATAAACCAGCCAGCCGGAAGGGCCGAGC
GCAGAAGTGGTCCTGCAACTTTATCCGCCTCCATCCAGTCTATTAATTGTTGCCGGGAAGCTAGAGTAAG
TAGTTCGCCAGTTAATAGTTTGCGCAACGTTGTTGCCATTGCTACAGGCATCGTGGTGTCACGCTCGTCG
TTTGGTATGGCTTCATTCAGCTCCGGTTCCCAACGATCAAGGCGAGTTACATGATCCCCCATGTTGTGCA
AAAAAGCGGTTAGCTCCTTCGGTCCTCCGATCGTTGTCAGAAGTAAGTTGGCCGCAGTGTTATCACTCAT
GGTTATGGCAGCACTGCATAATTCTCTTACTGTCATGCCATCCGTAAGATGCTTTTCTGTGACTGGTGAG
TACTCAACCAAGTCATTCTGAGAATAGTGTATGCGGCGACCGAGTTGCTCTTGCCCGGCGTCAATACGGG
ATAATACCGCGCCACATAGCAGAACTTTAAAAGTGCTCATCATTGGAAAACGTTCTTCGGGGCGAAAACT
CTCAAGGATCTTACCGCTGTTGAGATCCAGTTCGATGTAACCCACTCGTGCACCCAACTGATCTTCAGCA
TCTTTTACTTTCACCAGCGTTTCTGGGTGAGCAAAAACAGGAAGGCAAAATGCCGCAAAAAAGGGAATAA
GGGCGACACGGAAATGTTGAATACTCATACTCTTCCTTTTTCAATATTATTGAAGCATTTATCAGGGTTA
TTGTCTCATGAGCGGATACATATTTGAATGTATTTAGAAAAATAAACAAATAGGGGTTCCGCGCACATTT
CCCCGAAAAGTGCCACCTGACGTCGACGGATCGGGAGATCTCCCGATCCCCTATGGTGCACTCTCAGTAC
AATCTGCTCTGATGCCGCATAGTTAAGCCAGTATCTGCTCCCTGCTTGTGTGTTGGAGGTCGCTGAGTAG
TGCGCGAGCAAAATTTAAGCTACAACAAGGCAAGGCTTGACCGACAATTGCATGAAGAATCTGCTTAGGG
TTAGGCGTTTTGCGCTGCTTCGCGATGTACGGGCCAGATATACGCGTTGACATTGATTATTGACTAGTTA
TTAATAGTAATCAATTACGGGGTCATTAGTTCATAGCCCATATATGGAGTTCCGCGTTACATAACTTACG
GTAAATGGCCCGCCTGGCTGACCGCCCAACGACCCCCGCCCATTGACGTCAATAATGACGTATGTTCCCA
TAGTAACGCCAATAGGGACTTTCCATTGACGTCAATGGGTGGAGTATTTACGGTAAACTGCCCACTTGGC
AGTACATCAAGTGTATCATATGCCAAGTACGCCCCCTATTGACGTCAATGACGGTAAATGGCCCGCCTGG
CATTATGCCCAGTACATGACCTTATGGGACTTTCCTACTTGGCAGTACATCTACGTATTAGTCATCGCTA
TTACCATG
Features (pLannotate 1.2.2; 21 found; start..end, strand, type, name):
      1..204     +  promoter       CMV promoter: human cytomegalovirus (CMV) immediate early promoter
    200..233     +  LTR            5' LTR (truncated) (fragment): truncated 5' long terminal repeat (LTR) from HIV-1
    249..267     +  promoter       T7 promoter: promoter for bacteriophage T7 RNA polymerase
    293..2440    +  CDS            gH: GH_HCMVM - Also known as UL75. Experimental evidence at protein level: Swiss-Prot protein existence level 1. The heterodimer glycoprotein H-glycoprotein L is required for the fusion of viral and plasma membranes leading to virus entry into the host cell. Following initial binding to host receptor, membrane fusion is mediated by the fusion machinery composed of gB and the heterodimer gH/gL. May also be involved in the fusion between the virion envelope and the outer nuclear membrane during virion morphogenesis (By similarity). In human cytomegalovirus, forms two distincts complexes to mediate v
   2452..2472    +  CDS            10xHis (fragment): 10xHis affinity tag
   2526..2750    +  polyA_signal   bGH poly(A) signal: bovine growth hormone polyadenylation signal
   2754..2775    +  promoter       SV40 promoter (fragment): SV40 enhancer and early promoter
   2796..3224    +  rep_origin     f1 ori (sequence partly withheld): f1 bacteriophage origin of replication; arrow indicates direction of (+) strand synthesis
   3238..3567    +  promoter       SV40 promoter: SV40 enhancer and early promoter
   3634..4425    +  CDS            neo: KKA2_KLEPN - Also known as kan, nptII. Experimental evidence at protein level: Swiss-Prot protein existence level 1. Resistance to kanamycin, neomycin, paromomycin, ribostamycin, butirosin and gentamicin B. From Klebsiella pneumoniae.
   4449..4607    +  CDS            ble (fragment): BLE_KLEPN - Experimental evidence at protein level: Swiss-Prot protein existence level 1. Binding protein with a strong affinity to the bleomycin family of antibiotics. Binds to CL990; an antimitotic-antibiotic compound. From Klebsiella pneumoniae.
   4602..4723    +  polyA_signal   SV40 poly(A) signal: SV40 polyadenylation signal
   4796..4812    -  protein_bind   lac operator: The lac repressor binds to the lac operator to inhibit transcription in E. coli. This inhibition can be relieved by adding lactose or isopropyl-β-D-thiogalactopyranoside (IPTG). lac repressor encoded by lacI
   4820..4850    -  promoter       lac promoter: promoter for the E. coli lac operon
   4865..4886    -  protein_bind   CAP binding site: CAP binding activates transcription in the presence of cAMP. E. coli catabolite activator protein
   4899..4991    -  CDS            lacI (fragment): lac repressor; lacI; The lac repressor binds to the lac operator to inhibit transcription in E. coli. This inhibition can be relieved by adding lactose or isopropyl-β-D-thiogalactopyranoside (IPTG).
   5174..5762    -  rep_origin     ori: high-copy-number ColE1/pMB1/pBR322/pUC origin of replication
   5933..6793    -  CDS            AmpR: β-lactamase; bla; confers resistance to ampicillin, carbenicillin, and related antibiotics
   6794..6898    -  promoter       AmpR promoter: bla
   6957..7009    -  misc_feature   bom (fragment): basis of mobility region from pBR322
   7164..7543    +  enhancer       CMV enhancer: human cytomegalovirus immediate early enhancer
