[The description below was written by a language model from this plasmid's Addgene catalogue record and pLannotate feature annotations shown in this document.]
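Description:
pcDNA3-HCMVgH-8his (Merlin) is a mammalian expression plasmid built on the Invitrogen pcDNA3.1(+) backbone, about 7.5 kb in total, that produces a soluble, tagged form of human cytomegalovirus glycoprotein H. In bacteria it is maintained through a high-copy ColE1/pUC-type origin and selected with ampicillin via the β-lactamase gene. An f1 origin is also present, along with small lac-region remnants typical of this backbone. For mammalian cells, an SV40 early promoter drives a neomycin phosphotransferase cassette ending in an SV40 polyadenylation signal, which allows G418 selection of stable transfectants.

The insert, cloned between NheI and XhoI, encodes the extracellular domain of gH (UL75) from the Merlin strain of Human betaherpesvirus 5, residues 1–716, codon-optimized for human cells. It lacks the transmembrane anchor and carries a short GGSG linker followed by a C-terminal eight-histidine tag. The automated annotation labels this tag as a partial 10xHis feature, consistent with the catalogue description. Transcription is driven by the CMV immediate-early enhancer and promoter, which span the numbering origin of the circular sequence record, and is terminated by the bovine growth hormone polyadenylation signal. A T7 promoter lies just upstream of the coding sequence. A very short hit annotated as an HIV-1 LTR fragment near the end of the CMV promoter is probably an incidental sequence match rather than a functional viral element.

gH pairs with gL in the complexes that mediate HCMV receptor engagement and membrane fusion during entry. The plasmid is intended for expressing the gH ectodomain in mammalian cells and purifying it by metal-affinity chromatography. The associated publication concerns engineered receptors for HCMV.
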