Addgene plasmid #136447: pcDNA3-HCMVgH-8his (Merlin)
Purpose: Mammalian expression plasmid for HCMV glycoprotein H (Merlin strain) extracellular domain with 8his purification tag
Depositing lab: Erik Procko. Depositing organization: University of Illinois at Urbana-Champaign. Publication: Engineered receptors for human cytomegalovirus that are orthogonal to normal human biology. Park J, Gill KS, Aghajani AA, Heredia JD, Choi H, Oberstein A, Procko E. PLoS Pathog. 2020 Jun 19;16(6):e1008647. doi: 10.1371/journal.ppat.1008647. eCollection 2020 Jun. PubMed 32559251.
Backbone
  Vector backbone: pcDNA3.1(+)
  Backbone manufacturer: Invitrogen
  Backbone size w/o insert (bp): 5332
  Total vector size (bp): 7543
  Vector type: Mammalian Expression
  Selectable markers: Neomycin (select with G418)
Growth in bacteria
  Bacterial resistance: Ampicillin, 100 μg/mL
  Growth temperature: 37°C
  Growth strain: DH5alpha
  Copy number: High Copy
Gene/Insert
  Gene/Insert name: glycoprotein H (alt names: gH; UL75)
  Species: Human betaherpesvirus 5
  Insert size (bp): 2208
  Mutation: Extracellular domain (a.a. 1-716). Codon-optimized for human cell expression.
  GenBank ID: YP_081523.1
  Entrez Gene: UL75 (a.k.a. HHV5wtgp069)
  Promoter: CMV
  Tag / fusion protein: Short GGSG linker and 8his tag (C terminal on insert)
  Cloning method: Restriction Enzyme; 5′ cloning site NheI (not destroyed); 3′ cloning site XhoI (not destroyed)
  Sequencing primers: 5′ CMV-fwd; 3′ BGH-rev
Terms and licenses: Academic/Nonprofit Terms; Industry Terms: Not Available to Industry
How to cite: pcDNA3-HCMVgH-8his (Merlin) was a gift from Erik Procko (Addgene plasmid # 136447 ; http://n2t.net/addgene:136447 ; RRID:Addgene_136447)
